>Addgene plasmid #190180 | pXJ40-Flag-Ferritin-iBox-PAK4cat | addgene full sequence | sequence record 371906 | Addgene NGS Result
CTAGAGTCCGTTACATAACTTACGGTAAATGGCCCGCCTGGCTGACCGCCCAACGACCCCCGCCCATTGA
CGTCAATAATGACGTATGTTCCCATAGTAACGCCAATAGGGACTTTCCATTGACGTCAATGGGTGGAGTA
TTTACGGTAAACTGCCCACTTGGCAGTACATCAAGTGTATCATATGCCAAGTACGCCCCCTATTGACGTC
AATGACGGTAAATGGCCCGCCTGGCATTATGCCCAGTACATGACCTTATGGGACTTTCCTACTTGGCAGT
ACATCTACGTATTAGTCATCGCTATTACCATGGTGATGCGGTTTTGGCAGTACATCAATGGGCGTGGATA
GCGGTTTGACTCACGGGGATTTCCAAGTCTCCACCCCATTGACGTCAATGGGAGTTTGTTTTGGCACCAA
AATCAACGGGACTTTCCAAAATGTCGTAACAACTCCGCCCCATTGACGCAAATGGGCGGTAGGCGTGTAC
GGTGGGAGGTCTATATAAGCAGAGCTCGTTTAGTGAACCGTCAGATCGCCTGGAGACGCCATCCACGCTG
TTTTGACCTCCATAGAAGACACCGGGACCGATCCAGCCTCCGCGGCCGGGAACGGTGCATTGGAACGGAC
CCCTAGGCTTTTGCAAAAAGCTCCGGATCGATCCTGAGAACTTCAGGGTGAGTTTGGGGACCCTTGATTG
TTCTTTCTTTTTCGCTATTGTAAAATTCATGTTATATGGAGGGGGCAAAGTTTTCAGGGTGTTGTTTAGA
ATGGGAAGATGTCCCTTGTATCACCATGGACCCTCATGATAATTTTGTTTCTTTCACTTTCTACTCTGTT
GACAACCATTGTCTCCTCTTATTTTCTTTTCATTTTCTGTAACTTTTTCGTTAAACTTTAGCTTGCATTT
GTAACGAATTTTTAAATTCACTTTTGTTTATTTGTCAGATTGTAAGTACTTTCTCTAATCACTTTTTTTT
CAAGGCAATCAGGGTATATTATATTGTACTTCAGCACAGTTTTAGAGAACAATTGTTATAATTAAATGAT
AAGGTAGAATATTTCTGCATATAAATTCTGGCTGGCGTGGAAATATTCTTATTGGTAGAAACAACTACAT
CCTGGTCATCATCCTGCCTTTCTCTTTATGGTTACAATGATATACACTGTTTGAGATGAGGATAAAATAC
TCTGAGTCCAAACCGGGCCCCTCTGCTAACCATGTTCATGCCTTCTTCTTTTTCCTACAGCTCCTGGGCA
ACGTGCTGGTTATTGTGCTGTCTCATCATTTTGGCAAAGAATTGTAATACGACTCACTATAGGGCGAATT
CACCATGGACTACAAGGACGACGATGATAAGTCCGGATCCGCCACCATGCTGAGCGAGAGGATGCTGAAG
GCCCTGAACGACCAGCTGAACAGGGAGCTGTACAGCGCCTACCTGTACTTCGCCATGGCCGCCTACTTCG
AGGACCTGGGCCTGGAGGGCTTCGCCAACTGGATGAAGGCCCAGGCCGAGGAGGAGATCGGCCACGCCCC
CAGGAGCTACAACTACATCTACGACAGGAACGGCAGGGTGGAGCTGGACGAGATCCCCAAGCCCCCCAAG
GAGTGGGAGAGCCCCCTGAAGGCCTTCGAGGCCGCCTACGAGCACGAGAAGTTCATCAGCAAGAGCATCT
ACGAGCTGGCCGCCCTGGCCGAGGAGGAGAAGGACTACAGCACCAGGGCCTTCCTGGAGTGGTTCATCAA
CGAGCAGGTGGAGGAGGAGGCCAGCGTGAAGAAGATCCTGGACAAGCTGAAGTTCGCCAAGGACAGCCCC
CAGATCCTGTTCATGCTGGACAAGGAGCTGAGCGCCAGGGCCCCCAAGCTGCCCGGCCTGCTGATGCAGG
GCGGCGAGGGATCCGAAGCAGAGGACTGGACAGCAGCCCTACTGAACAGGGGTCGCAGTCGCCAGCCCCT
GGTACTAGGGGACAATTGCTTTGCTGACTTGGTGCACAACTGGATGGAGCTGCCTGAGGAATTCCCCGCC
GCCCCTGCTGTTCCTGGGCCCCCTGGCCCCCGCTCACCACAGCGGGAGCCACAGCGAGTATCCCATGAGC
AGTTCCGGGCTGCCCTGCAGCTGGTGGTGGACCCAGGCGACCCCCGCTCCTACCTGGACAACTTCATCAA
GATTGGCGAGGGCTCCACGGGCATCGTGTGCATCGCCACCGTGCGCAGCTCGGGCAAGCTGGTGGCCGTC
AAGAAGATGGACCTGCGCAAGCAGCAGAGGCGCGAGCTGCTCTTCAACGAGGTGGTAATCATGAGGGACT
ACCAGCACGAGAATGTGGTGGAGATGTACAACAGCTACCTGGTGGGGGACGAGCTCTGGGTGGTCATGGA
GTTCCTGGAAGGAGGCGCCCTCACCGACATCGTCACCCACACCAGGATGAACGAGGAGCAGATCGCAGCC
GTGTGCCTTGCAGTGCTGCAGGCCCTGTCGGTGCTCCACGCCCAGGGCGTCATCCACCGGGACATCAAGA
GCGACTCGATCCTGCTGACCCATGATGGCAGGGTGAAGCTGTCAGACTTTGGGTTCTGCGCCCAGGTGAG
CAAGGAAGTGCCCCGAAGGAAGTCGCTGGTCGGCACGCCCTACTGGATGGCCCCAGAGCTCATCTCCCGC
CTTCCCTACGGGCCAGAGGTAGACATCTGGTCGCTGGGGATAATGGTGATTGAGATGGTGGACGGAGAGC
CCCCCTACTTCAACGAGCCACCCCTCAAAGCCATGAAGATGATTCGGGACAACCTGCCACCCCGACTGAA
GAACCTGCACAAGGTGTCGCCATCCCTGAAGGGCTTCCTGGACCGCCTGCTGGTGCGAGACCCTGCCCAG
CGGGCCACGGCAGCCGAGCTGCTGAAGCACCCATTCCTGGCCAAGGCAGGGCCGCCTGCCAGCATCGTGC
CCCTCATGCGCCAGAACCGCACCAGATGACTCGAGGCGGCCGCCCCGGGCTGCAGGGTACCAGATCTGAC
TGACTGATCTTATTAAAGCAGAACTTGTTTATTGCAGCTTATAATGGTTACAAATAAAGCAATAGCATCA
CAAATTTCACAAATAAAGCATTTTTTTCACTGCATTCTAGTTGTGGTTTGTCCAAACTCATCAATGTATC
TTATCATGTCTGGTCGACTCTAGACTCTTCCGCTTCCTCGCTCACTGACTCGCTGCGCTCGGTCGTTCGG
CTGCGGCGAGCGGTATCAGCTCACTCAAAGGCGGTAATACGGTTATCCACAGAATCAGGGGATAACGCAG
GAAAGAACATGTGAGCAAAAGGCCAGCAAAAGGCCAGGAACCGTAAAAAGGCCGCGTTGCTGGCGTTTTT
CCATAGGCTCCGCCCCCCTGACGAGCATCACAAAAATCGACGCTCAAGTCAGAGGTGGCGAAACCCGACA
GGACTATAAAGATACCAGGCGTTTCCCCCTGGAAGCTCCCTCGTGCGCTCTCCTGTTCCGACCCTGCCGC
TTACCGGATACCTGTCCGCCTTTCTCCCTTCGGGAAGCGTGGCGCTTTCTCATAGCTCACGCTGTAGGTA
TCTCAGTTCGGTGTAGGTCGTTCGCTCCAAGCTGGGCTGTGTGCACGAACCCCCCGTTCAGCCCGACCGC
TGCGCCTTATCCGGTAACTATCGTCTTGAGTCCAACCCGGTAAGACACGACTTATCGCCACTGGCAGCAG
CCACTGGTAACAGGATTAGCAGAGCGAGGTATGTAGGCGGTGCTACAGAGTTCTTGAAGTGGTGGCCTAA
CTACGGCTACACTAGAAGAACAGTATTTGGTATCTGCGCTCTGCTGAAGCCAGTTACCTTCGGAAAAAGA
GTTGGTAGCTCTTGATCCGGCAAACAAACCACCGCTGGTAGCGGTGGTTTTTTTGTTTGCAAGCAGCAGA
TTACGCGCAGAAAAAAAGGATCTCAAGAAGATCCTTTGATCTTTTCTACGGGGTCTGACGCTCAGTGGAA
CGAAAACTCACGTTAAGGGATTTTGGTCATGAGATTATCAAAAAGGATCTTCACCTAGATCCTTTTAAAT
TAAAAATGAAGTTTTAAATCAATCTAAAGTATATATGAGTAAACTTGGTCTGACAGTTACCAATGCTTAA
TCAGTGAGGCACCTATCTCAGCGATCTGTCTATTTCGTTCATCCATAGTTGCCTGACTCCCCGTCGTGTA
GATAACTACGATACGGGAGGGCTTACCATCTGGCCCCAGTGCTGCAATGATACCGCGAGACCCACGCTCA
CCGGCTCCAGATTTATCAGCAATAAACCAGCCAGCCGGAAGGGCCGAGCGCAGAAGTGGTCCTGCAACTT
TATCCGCCTCCATCCAGTCTATTAATTGTTGCCGGGAAGCTAGAGTAAGTAGTTCGCCAGTTAATAGTTT
GCGCAACGTTGTTGCCATTGCTACAGGCATCGTGGTGTCACGCTCGTCGTTTGGTATGGCTTCATTCAGC
TCCGGTTCCCAACGATCAAGGCGAGTTACATGATCCCCCATGTTGTGCAAAAAAGCGGTTAGCTCCTTCG
GTCCTCCGATCGTTGTCAGAAGTAAGTTGGCCGCAGTGTTATCACTCATGGTTATGGCAGCACTGCATAA
TTCTCTTACTGTCATGCCATCCGTAAGATGCTTTTCTGTGACTGGTGAGTACTCAACCAAGTCATTCTGA
GAATAGTGTATGCGGCGACCGAGTTGCTCTTGCCCGGCGTCAATACGGGATAATACCGCGCCACATAGCA
GAACTTTAAAAGTGCTCATCATTGGAAAACGTTCTTCGGGGCGAAAACTCTCAAGGATCTTACCGCTGTT
GAGATCCAGTTCGATGTAACCCACTCGTGCACCCAACTGATCTTCAGCATCTTTTACTTTCACCAGCGTT
TCTGGGTGAGCAAAAACAGGAAGGCAAAATGCCGCAAAAAAGGGAATAAGGGCGACACGGAAATGTTGAA
TACTCATACTCTTCCTTTTTCAATATTATTGAAGCATTTATCAGGGTTATTGTCTCATGAGCGGATACAT
ATTTGAATGTATTTAGAAAAATAAACAAATAGGGGTTCCGCGCACATTTCCCCGAAAAGTGCCACCTGAC
GTCTAAGAAACCATTATTATCATGACATTAACCTATAAAAATAGGCGTATCACGAGGCCCTTTCGTCTCG
CGCGTTTCGGTGATGACGGTGAAAACCTCTGACACATGCAGCTCCCGGAGACGGTCACAGCTTGTCTGTA
AGCGGATGCCGGGAGCAGACAAGCCCGTCAGGGCGCGTCAGCGGGTGTTGGCGGGTGTCGGGGCTGGCTT
AACTATGCGGCATCAGAGCAGATTGTACTGAGAGTGCACCATATGCGGTGTGAAATACCGCACAGATGCG
TAAGGAGAAAATACCGCATCAGGAAATTGTAAGCGTTAATATTTTGTTAAAATTCGCGTTAAATTTTTGT
TAAATCAGCTCATTTTTTAACCAATAGGCCGAAATCGGCAAAATCCCTTATAAATCAAAAGAATAGACCG
AGATAGGGT
[37 nt withheld, positions 5540-5576]
AAAGAACGTGGACTCCAACGTCAAAGG
[49 nt withheld, positions 5604-5652]
T
[91 nt withheld, positions 5654-5744]
G
[124 nt withheld, positions 5746-5869]
CCATTCGCCATTCAGGCTGCGCAACTGTTGGGAAGGGCGATCGGTGCGGGCCTCTTCGCTATTACGCCAG
Features (pLannotate 1.2.2; 17 found; start..end, strand, type, name):
      9..312     +  enhancer       CMV enhancer: human cytomegalovirus immediate early enhancer
    313..516     +  promoter       CMV promoter: human cytomegalovirus (CMV) immediate early promoter
    632..654     +  promoter       SRα promoter (fragment): hybrid promoter consisting of the SV40 early promoter plus part of the long terminal repeat of human T-lymphotrophic virus 1
    678..1250    +  intron         β-globin intron: intron from rabbit β-globin gene
   1305..1323    +  promoter       T7 promoter: promoter for bacteriophage T7 RNA polymerase
   1341..1357    +  CDS            FLAG (fragment): FLAG® epitope tag, followed by an enterokinase cleavage site
   1684..1701    +  CDS            SNAP-tag® (fragment): human O6-alkylguanine-DNA-alkyltransferase variant that forms covalent bonds with benzylguanine derivatives optimized for mammalian expression
   1896..2018    +  CDS            Inka1 (fragment): INKA1_MOUSE - Also known as Fam212a. Experimental evidence at protein level: Swiss-Prot protein existence level 1. Inhibitor of the serine/threonine-protein kinase PAK4. Acts by binding PAK4 in a substrate-like manner, inhibiting the protein kinase activity. From Mus musculus (Mouse).
   2025..2966    +  CDS            PAK4 (fragment): PAK4_HUMAN - Also known as KIAA1142. Experimental evidence at protein level: Swiss-Prot protein existence level 1. Serine/threonine protein kinase that plays a role in a variety of different signaling pathways including cytoskeleton regulation, cell migration, growth, proliferation or cell survival. Activation by various effectors including growth factor receptors or active CDC42 and RAC1 results in a conformational change and a subsequent autophosphorylation on several serine and/or threonine residues. Phosphorylates and inactivates the protein phosphatase SSH1, leading to increased inhibitor
   3032..3153    +  polyA_signal   SV40 poly(A) signal: SV40 polyadenylation signal
   3358..3946    -  rep_origin     ori: high-copy-number ColE1/pMB1/pBR322/pUC origin of replication
   4117..4977    -  CDS            AmpR: β-lactamase; bla; confers resistance to ampicillin, carbenicillin, and related antibiotics
   4978..5082    -  promoter       AmpR promoter: bla
   5177..5212    +  CDS            rop (fragment): Rop protein, which maintains plasmids at low copy number; rop
   5314..5413    +  misc_feature   bom (fragment): basis of mobility region from pBR322
   5441..5869    -  rep_origin     f1 ori (sequence partly withheld): f1 bacteriophage origin of replication; arrow indicates direction of (+) strand synthesis
   5873..2       -  CDS            lacZα (fragment) (across the origin): LacZα fragment of β-galactosidase; lacZ fragment
