[The description below was written by a language model from this plasmid's Addgene catalogue record and pLannotate feature annotations shown in this document.]
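Description:
pXJ40-Flag-Ferritin-iBox-PAK4cat is a mammalian expression plasmid of about 5.9 kb built on the pXJ40 backbone. It is maintained in E. coli through a high-copy ColE1/pUC-type origin and selected with ampicillin via the β-lactamase gene. An f1 origin is also present, along with short remnants of rop, bom and lacZα that are backbone leftovers rather than functional elements. Expression in mammalian cells is driven by the human cytomegalovirus immediate-early enhancer and promoter, followed by a rabbit β-globin intron that promotes efficient processing and export of the transcript, and it is terminated by an SV40 polyadenylation signal. A T7 promoter just upstream of the coding region would allow in vitro transcription.

The roughly 1.6 kb insert encodes a single fusion protein with an N-terminal FLAG epitope for detection or purification. According to the record it joins ferritin from the archaeon Pyrococcus furiosus to the iBox (INKA-box) peptide and the catalytic domain of human PAK4. The feature table annotates the Inka1-derived segment and the PAK4 kinase fragment directly. The ferritin portion is not annotated by name but presumably occupies the stretch between the FLAG tag and the Inka1 segment, and the short "SNAP-tag" hit in that interval is most likely a spurious match. Inka1 is a PAK4 inhibitor that binds the kinase in a substrate-like manner. The associated publication concerns engineering a genetically encoded magnetic protein crystal, so the iBox-PAK4cat module evidently serves as the crystal-forming scaffold, with the iron-storage protein ferritin fused to it to load the assembly with iron inside cells.
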