Addgene plasmid #190180: pXJ40-Flag-Ferritin-iBox-PAK4cat
Purpose: expresses Flag-tagged Ferritin-iBox-PAK4cat
Depositing lab: Bianxiao Cui. Depositing organization: Stanford University. Publication: Engineering a Genetically Encoded Magnetic Protein Crystal. Li TL, Wang Z, You H, Ong Q, Varanasi VJ, Dong M, Lu B, Pasca SP, Cui B. Nano Lett. 2019 Oct 9;19(10):6955-6963. doi: 10.1021/acs.nanolett.9b02266. Epub 2019 Sep 25. PubMed 31552740.
Backbone
  Vector backbone: pXJ40
  Vector type: Mammalian Expression
Growth in bacteria
  Bacterial resistance: Ampicillin, 100 μg/mL
  Growth temperature: 37°C
  Growth strain: NEB Stable
  Copy number: Unknown
Gene/Insert
  Gene/Insert name: Ferritin-iBox-PAK4cat (alt names: INKA-box-PAK4 catalytic domain; Ferritin)
  Species: H. sapiens (human); Pyrococcus furiosus
  Insert size (bp): 1596
  Promoter: CMV
  Tag / fusion protein: Flag (N terminal on insert)
  Cloning method: Unknown
  Sequencing primers: 5′ ATGCTGAGCGAGAGGATG; 3′ TCATCTGGTGCGGTTCTG
Terms and licenses: Academic/Nonprofit Terms; Industry Terms: Not Available to Industry
How to cite: pXJ40-Flag-Ferritin-iBox-PAK4cat was a gift from Bianxiao Cui (Addgene plasmid # 190180 ; http://n2t.net/addgene:190180 ; RRID:Addgene_190180)
